>Addgene plasmid #146774 | pLNHA-C1-HsTAB182_K | depositor full sequence | sequence record 289220 | Full Sequence
TAGTTATTAATAGTAATCAATTACGGGGTCATTAGTTCATAGCCCATATATGGAGTTCCGCGTTACATAA
CTTACGGTAAATGGCCCGCCTGGCTGACCGCCCAACGACCCCCGCCCATTGACGTCAATAATGACGTATG
TTCCCATAGTAACGCCAATAGGGACTTTCCATTGACGTCAATGGGTGGAGTATTTACGGTAAACTGCCCA
CTTGGCAGTACATCAAGTGTATCATATGCCAAGTACGCCCCCTATTGACGTCAATGACGGTAAATGGCCC
GCCTGGCATTATGCCCAGTACATGACCTTATGGGACTTTCCTACTTGGCAGTACATCTACGTATTAGTCA
TCGCTATTACCATGGTGATGCGGTTTTGGCAGTACATCAATGGGCGTGGATAGCGGTTTGACTCACGGGG
ATTTCCAAGTCTCCACCCCATTGACGTCAATGGGAGTTTGTTTTGGCACCAAAATCAACGGGACTTTCCA
AAATGTCGTAACAACTCCGCCCCATTGACGCAAATGGGCGGTAGGCGTGTACGGTGGGAGGTCTATATAA
GCAGAGCTCTCTGGCTAACTAGAGAACCCACTGCTTACTGGCTTATCGAAATTAATACGACTCACTATAG
GGAGACCCAAGCTCTAGCGCTACCGGTCGCCACCATGGACGCACAAACACGACGACGTGAGCGTCGCGCT
GAGAAACAAGCTCAATGGAAAGCTGCAAACGGTGGATCTCCTCCACATATGGCTTACCCATACGATGTTC
CAGATTACGCTCCTCCATCTCGAGCTCAAGCTTCGAATTCTGCAGTCGACGGTACCGCGGGCCCATCAAA
AGTGTCTACTCTCAGGGAAAGCTCAGCCATGGCTTCCCCACTGCCCCGGGAGATGGAGGAGGAGCTGGTG
CCTACTGGCTCTGAGCCAGGTGACACTCGGGCCAAACCCCCTGTCAAGCCCAAACCCCGGGCCCTGCCTG
CCAAGCCAGCCCTGCCTGCCAAACCCAGCCTGCTGGTGCCTGTTGGGCCTCGGCCTCCCCGGGGTCCCCT
GGCTGAGTTGCCTTCTGCCAGGAAGATGAACATGCTGGCAGGACCCCAGCCCTATGGTGGCAGCAAGCGC
CCCCTTCCCTTTGCACCAAGGCCTGCGGTTGAGGCCTCCACTGGAGGAGAAGCCACCCAAGAGACTGGGA
AAGAGGAGGCTGGGAAAGAGGAGCCACCCCCTTTGACACCCCCAGCTCGATGTGCAGCCCCAGGGGGTGT
ACGGAAGGCCCCTGCCCCTTTCCGCCCAGCCTCAGAGCGCTTCGCGGCCACCACGGTGGAAGAGATCCTG
GCCAAGATGGAGCAGCCTCGGAAGGAGGTCCTTGCCAGCCCCGACCGCCTGTGGGGTTCCCGCCTCACCT
TTAACCACGATGGCAGCTCGCGATATGGCCCCAGGACCTATGGCACGACCACTGCTCCCAGGGATGAGGA
TGGCAGCACCCTCTTCAGGGGATGGTCCCAGGAGGGGCCAGTAAAGTCTCCAGCAGAGTGCCGGGAAGAG
CACAGCAAGACCCCTGAGGAGAGGAGCCTTCCTTCCGACCTGGCCTTCAACGGGGACCTGGCTAAGGCAG
CCAGCTCGGAGCTACCTGCTGATATTTCCAAGCCCTGGATTCCCTCAAGTCCAGCCCCCTCCTCAGAGAA
TGGAGGCCCTGCCAGCCCAGGCCTCCCCGCAGAAGCCTCAGGCTCAGGCCCTGGCTCTCCCCATCTTCAC
CCGCCTGATAAGAGTTCTCCCTGCCACTCACAGCTTCTGGAAGCCCAGACTCCTGAAGCTTCCCAGGCTT
CTCCCTGCCCCGCTGTGACTCCATCAGCTCCAAGTGCAGCCCTGCCTGACGAGGGCTCCCGCCACACCCC
CAGCCCGGGGCTCCCTGCCGAGGGGGCTCCAGAGGCCCCCAGACCCAGCAGCCCACCCCCTGAGGTCTTG
GAGCCCCATAGCCTGGATCAGCCCCCTGCCACCTCACCCCGGCCCCTGATCGAGGTGGGTGAGTTGCTGG
ATCTCACTCGGACGTTTCCATCTGGCGGGGAGGAGGAGGCCAAGGGTGACGCACACCTCCGCCCCACCAG
CCTGGTTCAGCGCCGATTCTCTGAAGGTGTGCTCCAGTCACCCAGTCAGGACCAGGAGAAGCTGGGGGGC
TCGCTGGCTGCCCTGCCCCAAGGCCAGGGGAGCCAGTTGGCCCTGGATCGTCCCTTTGGGGCAGAGTCCA
ACTGGAGCTTATCACAGTCCTTCGAATGGACCTTCCCCACGAGGCCCTCGGGTCTGGGCGTGTGGCGGCT
GGACTCCCCGCCTCCCTCCCCCATCACTGAAGCCAGTGAGGCCGCCGAGGCTGCTGAGGCTGGCAACTTG
GCCGTTTCCAGCAGGGAAGAAGGAGTGTCTCAGCAGGGGCAAGGGGCTGGGTCAGCTCCAAGTGGGTCAG
GAAGTTCCTGGGTGCAGGGGGATGATCCAAGCATGTCCCTCACCCAGAAGGGCGATGGGGAGAGTCAACC
TCAATTCCCAGCTGTTCCCCTTGAGCCCCTGCCTACAACTGAGGGCACACCTGGATTACCTTTGCAGCAG
GCAGAGGAGAGATACGAGTCGCAGGAGCCCTTGGCTGGACAGGAGTCCCCTCTCCCCCTGGCTACCAGGG
AGGCAGCCTTGCCCATCCTGGAGCCAGTCCTGGGGCAGGAGCAGCCAGCAGCCCCTGACCAGCCCTGTGT
TCTCTTTGCTGATGCCCCTGAGCCTGGACAGGCACTGCCTGTTGAGGAGGAGGCCGTGACCCTAGCCCGG
GCTGAGACCACCCAAGCCAGGACAGAGGCTCAAGACTTGTGTAGGGCATCCCCCGAGCCTCCAGGCCCTG
AAAGCAGCTCCCGCTGGCTGGACGACCTCCTGGCTTCACCACCACCCAGTGGTGGCGGTGCAAGGCGGGG
AGCTGGAGCTGAGCTGAAGGACACACAGTCCCCAAGTACCTGCTCTGAGGGACTCCTTGGCTGGTCCCAG
AAAGATCTGCAGAGTGAATTTGGGATCACAGGAGACCCACAGCCCAGCAGTTTCAGTCCTTCCAGCTGGT
GTCAAGGTGCTTCTCAGGACTATGGCCTTGGGGGTGCAAGCCCTAGAGGAGACCCAGGTCTCGGAGAGAG
GGACTGGACCAGCAAGTATGGGCAAGGAGCAGGGGAAGGGAGCACCAGGGAGTGGGCCAGCAGGTGTGGC
ATCGGCCAGGAGGAGATGGAGGCCAGCAGCAGCCAAGACCAGAGTAAAGTGTCTGCCCCAGGGGTGCTCA
CAGCCCAGGACCGGGTAGTTGGAAAGCCAGCCCAGCTTGGCACTCAGCGGAGCCAGGAGGCAGATGTTCA
GGACTGGGAGTTCAGAAAGAGGGATTCCCAGGGCACTTACTCCAGCCGGGATGCAGAACTCCAGGACCAG
GAATTCGGAAAGAGAGATTCACTGGGTACCTACAGTAGTCGAGATGTAAGCCTTGGGGACTGGGAATTTG
GGAAGAGAGATTCTCTGGGTGCTTATGCCAGCCAAGATGCCAACGAGCAGGGCCAGGATTTGGGGAAGAG
GGACCACCATGGTAGGTACAGCAGCCAGGATGCCGATGAGCAGGACTGGGAGTTTCAGAAGAGAGATGTG
TCACTCGGCACCTATGGCAGCCGGGCTGCGGAGCCACAGGAACAGGAGTTTGGGAAGAGCGCTTGGATAA
GGGACTACAGCAGTGGTGGCAGCTCCAGGACCCTTGACGCCCAGGACAGAAGCTTTGGAACGAGACCCCT
GAGCTCTGGGTTCAGCCCCGAGGAAGCCCAGCAACAGGATGAGGAATTTGAGAAGAAGATTCCAAGTGTG
GAAGACAGCCTTGGAGAGGGCAGCAGGGATGCTGGCCGGCCAGGAGAGAGAGGATCCGGGGGCTTGTTCA
GTCCTAGCACTGCCCACGTGCCGGATGGGGCACTCGGGCAGAGAGACCAGAGCAGCTGGCAAAACAGTGA
TGCTAGCCAGGAGGTGGGAGGGCATCAGGAGAGACAGCAGGCAGGGGCTCAGGGCCCTGGCAGTGCTGAC
CTGGAAGATGGGGAGATGGGAAAGCGAGGCTGGGTCGGTGAGTTTAGCCTCAGTGTTGGCCCCCAGCGAG
AGGCAGCATTTAGCCCAGGGCAGCAGGACTGGAGCCGGGACTTCTGCATCGAGGCCAGTGAGAGGAGCTA
TCAGTTTGGCATCATTGGCAACGACAGAGTGAGTGGTGCTGGCTTTAGCCCTTCTAGCAAGATGGAAGGT
GGTCACTTTGTGCCTCCTGGGAAGACCACAGCTGGCTCGGTGGACTGGACTGACCAGCTGGGTCTCAGGA
ACTTGGAAGTGTCCAGCTGTGTGGGTTCTGGGGGCTCTAGCGAGGCCAGGGAGAGTGCCGTGGGACAGAT
GGGCTGGTCAGGTGGCCTGAGCTTGAGAGACATGAACCTGACCGGCTGTTTGGAAAGTGGAGGGTCTGAA
GAGCCGGGGGGAATCGGAGTTGGGGAGAAGGACTGGACTTCTGATGTTAATGTGAAGAGCAAAGATTTGG
CTGAGGTCGGGGAGGGAGGAGGCCACAGCCAGGCCAGAGAGAGTGGCGTGGGGCAGACTGACTGGTCAGG
TGTGGAGGCCGGAGAGTTCCTTAAATCAAGGGAGCGTGGAGTTGGACAGGCAGACTGGACACCTGACCTT
GGGCTGAGAAACATGGCCCCAGGGGCAGTCTGCAGTCCTGGAGAGTCCAAAGAGCTTGGGGTGGGCCAGA
TGGACTGGGGTAACAATCTGGGCCTGAGGGATTTGGAGGTGACCTGTGACCCAGACTCTGGAGGTTCTCA
GGGGCTACGGGGATGTGGAGTGGGGCAGATGGACTGGACCCAGGACTTGGCGCCCCAGAATGTGGAGCTC
TTTGGGGCTCCAAGTGAAGCCAGGGAGCATGGGGTGGGCGGGGTGAGCCAGTGCCCAGAGCCCGGCCTGA
GGCACAATGGCAGCTTGTCTCCTGGCCTGGAGGCCAGAGACCCCTTGGAGGCCAGGGAGCTGGGGGTTGG
TGAGACAAGTGGGCCAGAGACCCAGGGTGAAGATTACTCCTCGTCTTCCTTGGAGCCACACCCTGCAGAC
CCTGGAATGGAGACAGGAGAAGCCCTCAGCTTCGGAGCAAGCCCTGGCAGGTGCCCGGCCCGCCCCCCAC
CCTCCGGCTCCCAGGGCCTGCTGGAGGAGATGCTGGCAGCCAGCAGCTCCAAGGCGGTGGCTCGGAGGGA
GTCAGCGGCCTCGGGCCTTGGGGGCCTGTTGGAGGAGGAAGGAGCCGGGGCAGGTGCTGCCCAAGAGGAG
GTGCTGGAGCCTGGCAGGGACTCTCCACCCTCCTGGAGGCCGCAGCCTGATGGTGAGGCCAGCCAGACAG
AAGACGTGGATGGCACCTGGGGCTCTTCAGCAGCCAGGTGGAGCGATCAGGGGCCAGCACAGACTTCTCG
GCGACCCTCCCAAGGCCCTCCTGCCAGATCCCCCAGTCAGGACTTCTCCTTCATTGAGGACACCGAGATC
CTCGACAGTGCCATGTATCGGAGCCGTGCCAACTTGGGGCGCAAGCGTGGGCACCGGGCCCCGGTCATTC
GGCCTGGGGGTACCTTGGGCCTGTCGGAGGCAGCAGACTCGGATGCACACCTGTTCCAGGACTCTACAGA
GCCACGGGCATCTCGGGTGCCATCTTCAGATGAAGAGGTAGTGGAGGAACCTCAGAGCCGCCGGACACGG
ATGTCGTTGGGCACCAAGGGGCTGAAAGTCAACCTCTTTCCTGGCCTGAGCCCCTCAGCCCTGAAGGCCA
AGCTGCGCCCCCGGAATCGCTCAGCTGAGGAGGGAGAGCTGGCTGAGAGCAAGTCGAGCCAGAAGGAGTC
CGCGGTCCAGCGTTCGAAATCCTGCAAGGTCCCAGGACTGGGAAAGCCCCTCACGTTACCTCCCAAGCCA
GAGAAATCCTCAGGGTCAGAAGGATCGTCGCCCAACTGGCTTCAAGCCCTGAAACTGAAGAAGAAGAAGG
TCTGAGATGGGATCCACCGGATCTAGATAACTGATCATAATCAGCCATACCACATTTGTAGAGGTTTTAC
TTGCTTTAAAAAACCTCCCACACCTCCCCCTGAACCTGAAACATAAAATGAATGCAATTGTTGTTGTTAA
CTTGTTTATTGCAGCTTATAATGGTTACAAATAAAGCAATAGCATCACAAATTTCACAAATAAAGCATTT
TTTTCACTGCATTCTAGTTGTGGTTTGTCCAAACTCATCAATGTATCTTAACGCGTAAATTGTAAGCGTT
AATATTTTGTTAAAATTCGCGTTAAATTTTTGTTAAATCAGCTCATTTTTTAACCAATAGGCCGAAATCG
GCAAAATCCCTTATAAATCAAAAGAATAGACCGAGATAGGGT
[37 nt withheld, positions 6413-6449]
AAAGAACGTGGACTCCAACGTCAAAGG
[49 nt withheld, positions 6477-6525]
T
[91 nt withheld, positions 6527-6617]
G
[124 nt withheld, positions 6619-6742]
CAGGTGGCACTTTTCGGGGAAATGTGCGCGGAACCCCTATTTGTTTATTTTTCTAAATACATTCAAATAT
GTATCCGCTCATGAGACAATAACCCTGATAAATGCTTCAATAATATTGAAAAAGGAAGAGTCCTGAGGCG
GAAAGAACCAGCTGTGGAATGTGTGTCAGTTAGGGTGTGGAAAGTCCCCAGGCTCCCCAGCAGGCAGAAG
TATGCAAAGCATGCATCTCAATTAGTCAGCAACCAGGTGTGGAAAGTCCCCAGGCTCCCCAGCAGGCAGA
AGTATGCAAAGCATGCATCTCAATTAGTCAGCAACCATAGTCCCGCCCCTAACTCCGCCCATCCCGCCCC
TAACTCCGCCCAGTTCCGCCCATTCTCCGCCCCATGGCTGACTAATTTTTTTTATTTATGCAGAGGCCGA
GGCCGCCTCGGCCTCTGAGCTATTCCAGAAGTAGTGAGGAGGCTTTTTTGGAGGCCTAGGCTTTTGCAAA
GATCGATCAAGAGACAGGATGAGGATCGTTTCGCATGATTGAACAAGATGGATTGCACGCAGGTTCTCCG
GCCGCTTGGGTGGAGAGGCTATTCGGCTATGACTGGGCACAACAGACAATCGGCTGCTCTGATGCCGCCG
TGTTCCGGCTGTCAGCGCAGGGGCGCCCGGTTCTTTTTGTCAAGACCGACCTGTCCGGTGCCCTGAATGA
ACTGCAAGACGAGGCAGCGCGGCTATCGTGGCTGGCCACGACGGGCGTTCCTTGCGCAGCTGTGCTCGAC
GTTGTCACTGAAGCGGGAAGGGACTGGCTGCTATTGGGCGAAGTGCCGGGGCAGGATCTCCTGTCATCTC
ACCTTGCTCCTGCCGAGAAAGTATCCATCATGGCTGATGCAATGCGGCGGCTGCATACGCTTGATCCGGC
TACCTGCCCATTCGACCACCAAGCGAAACATCGCATCGAGCGAGCACGTACTCGGATGGAAGCCGGTCTT
GTCGATCAGGATGATCTGGACGAAGAGCATCAGGGGCTCGCGCCAGCCGAACTGTTCGCCAGGCTCAAGG
CGAGCATGCCCGACGGCGAGGATCTCGTCGTGACCCATGGCGATGCCTGCTTGCCGAATATCATGGTGGA
AAATGGCCGCTTTTCTGGATTCATCGACTGTGGCCGGCTGGGTGTGGCGGACCGCTATCAGGACATAGCG
TTGGCTACCCGTGATATTGCTGAAGAGCTTGGCGGCGAATGGGCTGACCGCTTCCTCGTGCTTTACGGTA
TCGCCGCTCCCGATTCGCAGCGCATCGCCTTCTATCGCCTTCTTGACGAGTTCTTCTGAGCGGGACTCTG
GGGTTCGAAATGACCGACCAAGCGACGCCCAACCTGCCATCACGAGATTTCGATTCCACCGCCGCCTTCT
ATGAAAGGTTGGGCTTCGGAATCGTTTTCCGGGACGCCGGCTGGATGATCCTCCAGCGCGGGGATCTCAT
GCTGGAGTTCTTCGCCCACCCTAGGGGGAGGCTAACTGAAACACGGAAGGAGACAATACCGGAAGGAACC
CGCGCTATGACGGCAATAAAAAGACAGAATAAAACGCACGGTGTTGGGTCGTTTGTTCATAAACGCGGGG
TTCGGTCCCAGGGCTGGCACTCTGTCGATACCCCACCGAGACCCCATTGGGGCCAATACGCCCGCGTTTC
TTCCTTTTCCCCACCCCACCCCCCAAGTTCGGGTGAAGGCCCAGGGCTCGCAGCCAACGTCGGGGCGGCA
GGCCCTGCCATAGCCTCAGGTTACTCATATATACTTTAGATTGATTTAAAACTTCATTTTTAATTTAAAA
GGATCTAGGTGAAGATCCTTTTTGATAATCTCATGACCAAAATCCCTTAACGTGAGTTTTCGTTCCACTG
AGCGTCAGACCCCGTAGAAAAGATCAAAGGATCTTCTTGAGATCCTTTTTTTCTGCGCGTAATCTGCTGC
TTGCAAACAAAAAAACCACCGCTACCAGCGGTGGTTTGTTTGCCGGATCAAGAGCTACCAACTCTTTTTC
CGAAGGTAACTGGCTTCAGCAGAGCGCAGATACCAAATACTGTCCTTCTAGTGTAGCCGTAGTTAGGCCA
CCACTTCAAGAACTCTGTAGCACCGCCTACATACCTCGCTCTGCTAATCCTGTTACCAGTGGCTGCTGCC
AGTGGCGATAAGTCGTGTCTTACCGGGTTGGACTCAAGACGATAGTTACCGGATAAGGCGCAGCGGTCGG
GCTGAACGGGGGGTTCGTGCACACAGCCCAGCTTGGAGCGAACGACCTACACCGAACTGAGATACCTACA
GCGTGAGCTATGAGAAAGCGCCACGCTTCCCGAAGGGAGAAAGGCGGACAGGTATCCGGTAAGCGGCAGG
GTCGGAACAGGAGAGCGCACGAGGGAGCTTCCAGGGGGAAACGCCTGGTATCTTTATAGTCCTGTCGGGT
TTCGCCACCTCTGACTTGAGCGTCGATTTTTGTGATGCTCGTCAGGGGGGCGGAGCCTATGGAAAAACGC
CAGCAACGCGGCCTTTTTACGGTTCCTGGCCTTTTGCTGGCCTTTTGCTCACATGTTCTTTCCTGCGTTA
TCCCCTGATTCTGTGGATAACCGTATTACCGCCATGCAT
Features (pLannotate 1.2.2; 18 found; start..end, strand, type, name):
     61..364     +  enhancer       CMV enhancer: human cytomegalovirus immediate early enhancer
    365..568     +  promoter       CMV promoter: human cytomegalovirus (CMV) immediate early promoter
    564..597     +  LTR            5' LTR (truncated) (fragment): truncated 5' long terminal repeat (LTR) from HIV-1
    613..631     +  promoter       T7 promoter: promoter for bacteriophage T7 RNA polymerase
    665..730     +  CDS            N (fragment): REGN_LAMBD - Experimental evidence at protein level: Swiss-Prot protein existence level 1. Plays a role as a transcriptional antitermination factor that allows the virus to initiate its lytic phase. Activates expression of the delayed viral early genes by modifying host RNA polymerase (RNAP) into a form that is resistant to termination signals. This antitermination function requires the host NusA protein which serves to stabilize the interaction between antitermination protein N and host RNA polymerase. From Escherichia phage lambda (Bacteriophage lambda).
    755..781     +  CDS            3xHA (fragment): three tandem HA epitope tags
    787..834     +  misc_feature   MCS (fragment): multiple cloning site
    839..6022    +  CDS            TNKS1BP1: TB182_HUMAN - Also known as KIAA1741, TAB182. Experimental evidence at protein level: Swiss-Prot protein existence level 1. From Homo sapiens (Human).
   6052..6136    +  CDS            large T antigen (fragment): large T antigen from SV40 (simian virus 40)
   6159..6280    +  polyA_signal   SV40 poly(A) signal: SV40 polyadenylation signal
   6314..6742    -  rep_origin     f1 ori (sequence partly withheld): f1 bacteriophage origin of replication; arrow indicates direction of (+) strand synthesis
   6769..6873    +  promoter       AmpR promoter: bla
   6875..7232    +  promoter       SV40 promoter: SV40 enhancer and early promoter
   7267..8061    +  CDS            NeoR/KanR: aminoglycoside phosphotransferase from Tn5; aph(3')-II (or nptII); confers resistance to neomycin, kanamycin, and G418 (Geneticin®)
   8082..8234    +  CDS            ble (fragment): BLE_KLEPN - Experimental evidence at protein level: Swiss-Prot protein existence level 1. Binding protein with a strong affinity to the bleomycin family of antibiotics. Binds to CL990; an antimitotic-antibiotic compound. From Klebsiella pneumoniae.
   8293..8340    +  polyA_signal   HSV TK poly(A) signal: herpes simplex virus thymidine kinase polyadenylation signal (Cole and Stacy, 1985)
   8431..8447    -  polyA_signal   bGH poly(A) signal (fragment): bovine growth hormone polyadenylation signal
   8669..9257    +  rep_origin     ori: high-copy-number ColE1/pMB1/pBR322/pUC origin of replication
