>Addgene plasmid #146774 | pLNHA-C1-HsTAB182_K | addgene full sequence | sequence record 421011 | Addgene NGS Result
[53 nt withheld, positions 1-53]
CAGGTGGCACTTTTCGGGGAAATGTGCGCGGAACCCCTATTTGTTTATTTTTCTAAATACATTCAAATAT
GTATCCGCTCATGAGACAATAACCCTGATAAATGCTTCAATAATATTGAAAAAGGAAGAGTCCTGAGGCG
GAAAGAACCAGCTGTGGAATGTGTGTCAGTTAGGGTGTGGAAAGTCCCCAGGCTCCCCAGCAGGCAGAAG
TATGCAAAGCATGCATCTCAATTAGTCAGCAACCAGGTGTGGAAAGTCCCCAGGCTCCCCAGCAGGCAGA
AGTATGCAAAGCATGCATCTCAATTAGTCAGCAACCATAGTCCCGCCCCTAACTCCGCCCATCCCGCCCC
TAACTCCGCCCAGTTCCGCCCATTCTCCGCCCCATGGCTGACTAATTTTTTTTATTTATGCAGAGGCCGA
GGCCGCCTCGGCCTCTGAGCTATTCCAGAAGTAGTGAGGAGGCTTTTTTGGAGGCCTAGGCTTTTGCAAA
GATCGATCAAGAGACAGGATGAGGATCGTTTCGCATGATTGAACAAGATGGATTGCACGCAGGTTCTCCG
GCCGCTTGGGTGGAGAGGCTATTCGGCTATGACTGGGCACAACAGACAATCGGCTGCTCTGATGCCGCCG
TGTTCCGGCTGTCAGCGCAGGGGCGCCCGGTTCTTTTTGTCAAGACCGACCTGTCCGGTGCCCTGAATGA
ACTGCAAGACGAGGCAGCGCGGCTATCGTGGCTGGCCACGACGGGCGTTCCTTGCGCAGCTGTGCTCGAC
GTTGTCACTGAAGCGGGAAGGGACTGGCTGCTATTGGGCGAAGTGCCGGGGCAGGATCTCCTGTCATCTC
ACCTTGCTCCTGCCGAGAAAGTATCCATCATGGCTGATGCAATGCGGCGGCTGCATACGCTTGATCCGGC
TACCTGCCCATTCGACCACCAAGCGAAACATCGCATCGAGCGAGCACGTACTCGGATGGAAGCCGGTCTT
GTCGATCAGGATGATCTGGACGAAGAGCATCAGGGGCTCGCGCCAGCCGAACTGTTCGCCAGGCTCAAGG
CGAGCATGCCCGACGGCGAGGATCTCGTCGTGACCCATGGCGATGCCTGCTTGCCGAATATCATGGTGGA
AAATGGCCGCTTTTCTGGATTCATCGACTGTGGCCGGCTGGGTGTGGCGGACCGCTATCAGGACATAGCG
TTGGCTACCCGTGATATTGCTGAAGAGCTTGGCGGCGAATGGGCTGACCGCTTCCTCGTGCTTTACGGTA
TCGCCGCTCCCGATTCGCAGCGCATCGCCTTCTATCGCCTTCTTGACGAGTTCTTCTGAGCGGGACTCTG
GGGTTCGAAATGACCGACCAAGCGACGCCCAACCTGCCATCACGAGATTTCGATTCCACCGCCGCCTTCT
ATGAAAGGTTGGGCTTCGGAATCGTTTTCCGGGACGCCGGCTGGATGATCCTCCAGCGCGGGGATCTCAT
GCTGGAGTTCTTCGCCCACCCTAGGGGGAGGCTAACTGAAACACGGAAGGAGACAATACCGGAAGGAACC
CGCGCTATGACGGCAATAAAAAGACAGAATAAAACGCACGGTGTTGGGTCGTTTGTTCATAAACGCGGGG
TTCGGTCCCAGGGCTGGCACTCTGTCGATACCCCACCGAGACCCCATTGGGGCCAATACGCCCGCGTTTC
TTCCTTTTCCCCACCCCACCCCCCAAGTTCGGGTGAAGGCCCAGGGCTCGCAGCCAACGTCGGGGCGGCA
GGCCCTGCCATAGCCTCAGGTTACTCATATATACTTTAGATTGATTTAAAACTTCATTTTTAATTTAAAA
GGATCTAGGTGAAGATCCTTTTTGATAATCTCATGACCAAAATCCCTTAACGTGAGTTTTCGTTCCACTG
AGCGTCAGACCCCGTAGAAAAGATCAAAGGATCTTCTTGAGATCCTTTTTTTCTGCGCGTAATCTGCTGC
TTGCAAACAAAAAAACCACCGCTACCAGCGGTGGTTTGTTTGCCGGATCAAGAGCTACCAACTCTTTTTC
CGAAGGTAACTGGCTTCAGCAGAGCGCAGATACCAAATACTGTTCTTCTAGTGTAGCCGTAGTTAGGCCA
CCACTTCAAGAACTCTGTAGCACCGCCTACATACCTCGCTCTGCTAATCCTGTTACCAGTGGCTGCTGCC
AGTGGCGATAAGTCGTGTCTTACCGGGTTGGACTCAAGACGATAGTTACCGGATAAGGCGCAGCGGTCGG
GCTGAACGGGGGGTTCGTGCACACAGCCCAGCTTGGAGCGAACGACCTACACCGAACTGAGATACCTACA
GCGTGAGCTATGAGAAAGCGCCACGCTTCCCGAAGGGAGAAAGGCGGACAGGTATCCGGTAAGCGGCAGG
GTCGGAACAGGAGAGCGCACGAGGGAGCTTCCAGGGGGAAACGCCTGGTATCTTTATAGTCCTGTCGGGT
TTCGCCACCTCTGACTTGAGCGTCGATTTTTGTGATGCTCGTCAGGGGGGCGGAGCCTATGGAAAAACGC
CAGCAACGCGGCCTTTTTACGGTTCCTGGCCTTTTGCTGGCCTTTTGCTCACATGTTCTTTCCTGCGTTA
TCCCCTGATTCTGTGGATAACCGTATTACCGCCATGCATTAGTTATTAATAGTAATCAATTACGGGGTCA
TTAGTTCATAGCCCATATATGGAGTTCCGCGTTACATAACTTACGGTAAATGGCCCGCCTGGCTGACCGC
CCAACGACCCCCGCCCATTGACGTCAATAATGACGTATGTTCCCATAGTAACGCCAATAGGGACTTTCCA
TTGACGTCAATGGGTGGAGTATTTACGGTAAACTGCCCACTTGGCAGTACATCAAGTGTATCATATGCCA
AGTACGCCCCCTATTGACGTCAATGACGGTAAATGGCCCGCCTGGCATTATGCCCAGTACATGACCTTAT
GGGACTTTCCTACTTGGCAGTACATCTACGTATTAGTCATCGCTATTACCATGGTGATGCGGTTTTGGCA
GTACATCAATGGGCGTGGATAGCGGTTTGACTCACGGGGATTTCCAAGTCTCCACCCCATTGACGTCAAT
GGGAGTTTGTTTTGGCACCAAAATCAACGGGACTTTCCAAAATGTCGTAACAACTCCGCCCCATTGACGC
AAATGGGCGGTAGGCGTGTACGGTGGGAGGTCTATATAAGCAGAGCTCTCTGGCTAACTAGAGAACCCAC
TGCTTACTGGCTTATCGAAATTAATACGACTCACTATAGGGAGACCCAAGCTCTAGCGCTACCGGTCGCC
ACCATGGACGCACAAACACGACGACGTGAGCGTCGCGCTGAGAAACAAGCTCAATGGAAAGCTGCAAACG
GTGGATCTCCTCCACATATGGCTTACCCATACGATGTTCCAGATTACGCTCCTCCATCTCGAGCTCAAGC
TTCGAATTCTGCAGTCGACGGTACCGCGGGCCCATCAAAAGTGTCTACTCTCAGGGAAAGCTCAGCCATG
GCTTCCCCACTGCCCCGGGAGATGGAGGAGGAGCTGGTGCCTACTGGCTCTGAGCCAGGTGACACTCGGG
CCAAACCCCCTGTCAAGCCCAAACCCCGGGCCCTGCCTGCCAAGCCAGCCCTGCCTGCCAAACCCAGCCT
GCTGGTGCCTGTTGGGCCTCGGCCTCCCCGGGGTCCCCTGGCTGAGTTGCCTTCTGCCAGGAAGATGAAC
ATGCTGGCAGGACCCCAGCCCTATGGTGGCAGCAAGCGCCCCCTTCCCTTTGCACCAAGGCCTGCGGTTG
AGGCCTCCACTGGAGGAGAAGCCACCCAAGAGACTGGGAAAGAGGAGGCTGGGAAAGAGGAGCCACCCCC
TTTGACACCCCCAGCTCGATGTGCAGCCCCAGGGGGTGTACGGAAGGCCCCTGCCCCTTTCCGCCCAGCC
TCAGAGCGCTTCGCGGCCACCACGGTGGAAGAGATCCTGGCCAAGATGGAGCAGCCTCGGAAGGAGGTCC
TTGCCAGCCCCGACCGCCTGTGGGGTTCCCGCCTCACCTTTAACCACGATGGCAGCTCGCGATATGGCCC
CAGGACCTATGGCACGACCACTGCTCCCAGGGATGAGGATGGCAGCACCCTCTTCAGGGGATGGTCCCAG
GAGGGGCCAGTAAAGTCTCCAGCAGAGTGCCGGGAAGAGCACAGCAAGACCCCTGAGGAGAGGAGCCTTC
CTTCCGACCTGGCCTTCAACGGGGACCTGGCTAAGGCAGCCAGCTCGGAGCTACCTGCTGATATTTCCAA
GCCCTGGATTCCCTCAAGTCCAGCCCCCTCCTCAGAGAATGGAGGCCCTGCCAGCCCAGGCCTCCCCGCA
GAAGCCTCAGGCTCAGGCCCTGGCTCTCCCCATCTTCACCCGCCTGATAAGAGTTCTCCCTGCCACTCAC
AGCTTCTGGAAGCCCAGACTCCTGAAGCTTCCCAGGCTTCTCCCTGCCCCGCTGTGACTCCATCAGCTCC
AAGTGCAGCCCTGCCTGACGAGGGCTCCCGCCACACCCCCAGCCCGGGGCTCCCTGCCGAGGGGGCTCCA
GAGGCCCCCAGACCCAGCAGCCCACCCCCTGAGGTCTTGGAGCCCCATAGCCTGGATCAGCCCCCTGCCA
CCTCACCCCGGCCCCTGATCGAGGTGGGTGAGTTGCTGGATCTCACTCGGACGTTTCCATCTGGCGGGGA
GGAGGAGGCCAAGGGTGACGCACACCTCCGCCCCACCAGCCTGGTTCAGCGCCGATTCTCTGAAGGTGTG
CTCCAGTCACCCAGTCAGGACCAGGAGAAGCTGGGGGGCTCGCTGGCTGCCCTGCCCCAAGGCCAGGGGA
GCCAGTTGGCCCTGGATCGTCCCTTTGGGGCAGAGTCCAACTGGAGCTTATCACAGTCCTTCGAATGGAC
CTTCCCCACGAGGCCCTCGGGTCTGGGCGTGTGGCGGCTGGACTCCCCGCCTCCCTCCCCCATCACTGAA
GCCAGTGAGGCCGCCGAGGCTGCTGAGGCTGGCAACTTGGCCGTTTCCAGCAGGGAAGAAGGAGTGTCTC
AGCAGGGGCAAGGGGCTGGGTCAGCTCCAAGTGGGTCAGGAAGTTCCTGGGTGCAGGGGGATGATCCAAG
CATGTCCCTCACCCAGAAGGGCGATGGGGAGAGTCAACCTCAATTCCCAGCTGTTCCCCTTGAGCCCCTG
CCTACAACTGAGGGCACACCTGGATTACCTTTGCAGCAGGCAGAGGAGAGATACGAGTCGCAGGAGCCCT
TGGCTGGACAGGAGTCCCCTCTCCCCCTGGCTACCAGGGAGGCAGCCTTGCCCATCCTGGAGCCAGTCCT
GGGGCAGGAGCAGCCAGCAGCCCCTGACCAGCCCTGTGTTCTCTTTGCTGATGCCCCTGAGCCTGGACAG
GCACTGCCTGTTGAGGAGGAGGCCGTGACCCTAGCCCGGGCTGAGACCACCCAAGCCAGGACAGAGGCTC
AAGACTTGTGTAGGGCATCCCCCGAGCCTCCAGGCCCTGAAAGCAGCTCCCGCTGGCTGGACGACCTCCT
GGCTTCACCACCACCCAGTGGTGGCGGTGCAAGGCGGGGAGCTGGAGCTGAGCTGAAGGACACACAGTCC
CCAAGTACCTGCTCTGAGGGACTCCTTGGCTGGTCCCAGAAAGATCTGCAGAGTGAATTTGGGATCACAG
GAGACCCACAGCCCAGCAGTTTCAGTCCTTCCAGCTGGTGTCAAGGTGCTTCTCAGGACTATGGCCTTGG
GGGTGCAAGCCCTAGAGGAGACCCAGGTCTCGGAGAGAGGGACTGGACCAGCAAGTATGGGCAAGGAGCA
GGGGAAGGGAGCACCAGGGAGTGGGCCAGCAGGTGTGGCATCGGCCAGGAGGAGATGGAGGCCAGCAGCA
GCCAAGACCAGAGTAAAGTGTCTGCCCCAGGGGTGCTCACAGCCCAGGACCGGGTAGTTGGAAAGCCAGC
CCAGCTTGGCACTCAGCGGAGCCAGGAGGCAGATGTTCAGGACTGGGAGTTCAGAAAGAGGGATTCCCAG
GGCACTTACTCCAGCCGGGATGCAGAACTCCAGGACCAGGAATTCGGAAAGAGAGATTCACTGGGTACCT
ACAGTAGTCGAGATGTAAGCCTTGGGGACTGGGAATTTGGGAAGAGAGATTCTCTGGGTGCTTATGCCAG
CCAAGATGCCAACGAGCAGGGCCAGGATTTGGGGAAGAGGGACCACCATGGTAGGTACAGCAGCCAGGAT
GCCGATGAGCAGGACTGGGAGTTTCAGAAGAGAGATGTGTCACTCGGCACCTATGGCAGCCGGGCTGCGG
AGCCACAGGAACAGGAGTTTGGGAAGAGCGCTTGGATAAGGGACTACAGCAGTGGTGGCAGCTCCAGGAC
CCTTGACGCCCAGGACAGAAGCTTTGGAACGAGACCCCTGAGCTCTGGGTTCAGCCCCGAGGAAGCCCAG
CAACAGGATGAGGAATTTGAGAAGAAGATTCCAAGTGTGGAAGACAGCCTTGGAGAGGGCAGCAGGGATG
CTGGCCGGCCAGGAGAGAGAGGATCCGGGGGCTTGTTCAGTCCTAGCACTGCCCACGTGCCGGATGGGGC
ACTCGGGCAGAGAGACCAGAGCAGCTGGCAAAACAGTGATGCTAGCCAGGAGGTGGGAGGGCATCAGGAG
AGACAGCAGGCAGGGGCTCAGGGCCCTGGCAGTGCTGACCTGGAAGATGGGGAGATGGGAAAGCGAGGCT
GGGTCGGTGAGTTTAGCCTCAGTGTTGGCCCCCAGCGAGAGGCAGCATTTAGCCCAGGGCAGCAGGACTG
GAGCCGGGACTTCTGCATCGAGGCCAGTGAGAGGAGCTATCAGTTTGGCATCATTGGCAACGACAGAGTG
AGTGGTGCTGGCTTTAGCCCTTCTAGCAAGATGGAAGGTGGTCACTTTGTGCCTCCTGGGAAGACCACAG
CTGGCTCGGTGGACTGGACTGACCAGCTGGGTCTCAGGAACTTGGAAGTGTCCAGCTGTGTGGGTTCTGG
GGGCTCTAGCGAGGCCAGGGAGAGTGCCGTGGGACAGATGGGCTGGTCAGGTGGCCTGAGCTTGAGAGAC
ATGAACCTGACCGGCTGTTTGGAAAGTGGAGGGTCTGAAGAGCCGGGGGGAATCGGAGTTGGGGAGAAGG
ACTGGACTTCTGATGTTAATGTGAAGAGCAAAGATTTGGCTGAGGTCGGGGAGGGAGGAGGCCACAGCCA
GGCCAGAGAGAGTGGCGTGGGGCAGACTGACTGGTCAGGTGTGGAGGCCGGAGAGTTCCTTAAATCAAGG
GAGCGTGGAGTTGGACAGGCAGACTGGACACCTGACCTTGGGCTGAGAAACATGGCCCCAGGGGCAGTCT
GCAGTCCTGGAGAGTCCAAAGAGCTTGGGGTGGGCCAGATGGACTGGGGTAACAATCTGGGCCTGAGGGA
TTTGGAGGTGACCTGTGACCCAGACTCTGGAGGTTCTCAGGGGCTACGGGGATGTGGAGTGGGGCAGATG
GACTGGACCCAGGACTTGGCGCCCCAGAATGTGGAGCTCTTTGGGGCTCCAAGTGAAGCCAGGGAGCATG
GGGTGGGCGGGGTGAGCCAGTGCCCAGAGCCCGGCCTGAGGCACAATGGCAGCTTGTCTCCTGGCCTGGA
GGCCAGAGACCCCTTGGAGGCCAGGGAGCTGGGGGTTGGTGAGACAAGTGGGCCAGAGACCCAGGGTGAA
GATTACTCCTCGTCTTCCTTGGAGCCACACCCTGCAGACCCTGGAATGGAGACAGGAGAAGCCCTCAGCT
TCGGAGCAAGCCCTGGCAGGTGCCCGGCCCGCCCCCCACCCTCCGGCTCCCAGGGCCTGCTGGAGGAGAT
GCTGGCAGCCAGCAGCTCCAAGGCGGTGGCTCGGAGGGAGTCAGCGGCCTCGGGCCTTGGGGGCCTGTTG
GAGGAGGAAGGAGCCGGGGCAGGTGCTGCCCAAGAGGAGGTGCTGGAGCCTGGCAGGGACTCTCCACCCT
CCTGGAGGCCGCAGCCTGATGGTGAGGCCAGCCAGACAGAAGACGTGGATGGCACCTGGGGCTCTTCAGC
AGCCAGGTGGAGCGATCAGGGGCCAGCACAGACTTCTCGGCGACCCTCCCAAGGCCCTCCTGCCAGATCC
CCCAGTCAGGACTTCTCCTTCATTGAGGACACCGAGATCCTCGACAGTGCCATGTATCGGAGCCGTGCCA
ACTTGGGGCGCAAGCGTGGGCACCGGGCCCCGGTCATTCGGCCTGGGGGTACCTTGGGCCTGTCGGAGGC
AGCAGACTCGGATGCACACCTGTTCCAGGACTCTACAGAGCCACGGGCATCTCGGGTGCCATCTTCAGAT
GAAGAGGTAGTGGAGGAACCTCAGAGCCGCCGGACACGGATGTCGTTGGGCACCAAGGGGCTGAAAGTCA
ACCTCTTTCCTGGCCTGAGCCCCTCAGCCCTGAAGGCCAAGCTGCGCCCCCGGAATCGCTCAGCTGAGGA
GGGAGAGCTGGCTGAGAGCAAGTCGAGCCAGAAGGAGTCCGCGGTCCAGCGTTCGAAATCCTGCAAGGTC
CCAGGACTGGGAAAGCCCCTCACGTTACCTCCCAAGCCAGAGAAATCCTCAGGGTCAGAAGGATCGTCGC
CCAACTGGCTTCAAGCCCTGAAACTGAAGAAGAAGAAGGTCTGAGATGGGATCCACCGGATCTAGATAAC
TGATCATAATCAGCCATACCACATTTGTAGAGGTTTTACTTGCTTTAAAAAACCTCCCACACCTCCCCCT
GAACCTGAAACATAAAATGAATGCAATTGTTGTTGTTAACTTGTTTATTGCAGCTTATAATGGTTACAAA
TAAAGCAATAGCATCACAAATTTCACAAATAAAGCATTTTTTTCACTGCATTCTAGTTGTGGTTTGTCCA
AACTCATCAATGTATCTTAACGCGTAAATTGTAAGCGTTAATATTTTGTTAAAATTCGCGTTAAATTTTT
GTTAAATCAGCTCATTTTTTAACCAATAGGCCGAAATCGGCAAAATCCCTTATAAATCAAAAGAATAGAC
CGAGATAGGGT
[37 nt withheld, positions 9095-9131]
AAAGAACGTGGACTCCAACGTCAAAGG
[49 nt withheld, positions 9159-9207]
T
[91 nt withheld, positions 9209-9299]
G
[71 nt withheld, positions 9301-9371]
Features (pLannotate 1.2.2; 18 found; start..end, strand, type, name):
     80..184     +  promoter       AmpR promoter: bla
    186..543     +  promoter       SV40 promoter: SV40 enhancer and early promoter
    578..1372    +  CDS            NeoR/KanR: aminoglycoside phosphotransferase from Tn5; aph(3')-II (or nptII); confers resistance to neomycin, kanamycin, and G418 (Geneticin®)
   1393..1545    +  CDS            ble (fragment): BLE_KLEPN - Experimental evidence at protein level: Swiss-Prot protein existence level 1. Binding protein with a strong affinity to the bleomycin family of antibiotics. Binds to CL990; an antimitotic-antibiotic compound. From Klebsiella pneumoniae.
   1604..1651    +  polyA_signal   HSV TK poly(A) signal: herpes simplex virus thymidine kinase polyadenylation signal (Cole and Stacy, 1985)
   1742..1758    -  polyA_signal   bGH poly(A) signal (fragment): bovine growth hormone polyadenylation signal
   1980..2568    +  rep_origin     ori: high-copy-number ColE1/pMB1/pBR322/pUC origin of replication
   2743..3046    +  enhancer       CMV enhancer: human cytomegalovirus immediate early enhancer
   3047..3250    +  promoter       CMV promoter: human cytomegalovirus (CMV) immediate early promoter
   3246..3279    +  LTR            5' LTR (truncated) (fragment): truncated 5' long terminal repeat (LTR) from HIV-1
   3295..3313    +  promoter       T7 promoter: promoter for bacteriophage T7 RNA polymerase
   3347..3412    +  CDS            N (fragment): REGN_LAMBD - Experimental evidence at protein level: Swiss-Prot protein existence level 1. Plays a role as a transcriptional antitermination factor that allows the virus to initiate its lytic phase. Activates expression of the delayed viral early genes by modifying host RNA polymerase (RNAP) into a form that is resistant to termination signals. This antitermination function requires the host NusA protein which serves to stabilize the interaction between antitermination protein N and host RNA polymerase. From Escherichia phage lambda (Bacteriophage lambda).
   3437..3463    +  CDS            3xHA (fragment): three tandem HA epitope tags
   3469..3516    +  misc_feature   MCS (fragment): multiple cloning site
   3521..8704    +  CDS            TNKS1BP1: TB182_HUMAN - Also known as KIAA1741, TAB182. Experimental evidence at protein level: Swiss-Prot protein existence level 1. From Homo sapiens (Human).
   8734..8818    +  CDS            large T antigen (fragment): large T antigen from SV40 (simian virus 40)
   8841..8962    +  polyA_signal   SV40 poly(A) signal: SV40 polyadenylation signal
   8996..53      -  rep_origin     f1 ori (across the origin) (sequence partly withheld): f1 bacteriophage origin of replication; arrow indicates direction of (+) strand synthesis
