[The description below was written by a language model from this plasmid's Addgene catalogue record and pLannotate feature annotations shown in this document.]
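Description:
pLNHA-C1-HsTAB182_K is a 9,371 bp mammalian expression plasmid encoding human TAB182 (TNKS1BP1, also known as KIAA1741). The catalogue lists the backbone as unknown, but the annotated layout is that of a C1-type CMV expression vector. It has a high-copy ColE1/pUC origin for propagation in E. coli and an f1 origin. A single NeoR/KanR (Tn5 aminoglycoside phosphotransferase) cassette sits behind tandem bacterial bla and SV40 early promoters and ends in the HSV TK polyadenylation signal. This arrangement gives kanamycin selection in bacteria and can support G418 selection in mammalian cells.

The expression unit is driven by the CMV immediate-early enhancer and promoter, with a T7 promoter just downstream. The open reading frame begins with a short fragment of the bacteriophage lambda N protein, followed by an HA epitope, residual multiple cloning site sequence, and then the roughly 5.2 kb TNKS1BP1 coding sequence. The unit terminates at the SV40 poly(A) signal. The "LNHA" in the name fits this lambda N–HA N-terminal tag. The lambda N peptide is commonly used to tether a fusion protein to reporter mRNAs carrying BoxB hairpins, while HA allows detection and immunoprecipitation. The record itself states only mammalian expression as the purpose, in the context of work on deadenylase recruitment by GW182 proteins.

The insert was cloned from a Kazusa cDNA clone and carries two silent changes relative to the NCBI reference. Short hits to HIV-1 LTR, bGH poly(A), ble and SV40 large T antigen are probably incidental fragment matches. The depositor and repository sequences are the same length and give the same 18 features in the same order, differing only in their start coordinate.
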