Addgene plasmid #146774: pLNHA-C1-HsTAB182_K
Purpose: Mammalian Expression of HsTAB182
Depositing lab: Elisa Izaurralde. Depositing organization: Max Planck Institute for Developmental Biology. Publication: GW182 proteins directly recruit cytoplasmic deadenylase complexes to miRNA targets. Braun JE, Huntzinger E, Fauser M, Izaurralde E. Mol Cell. 2011 Oct 7;44(1):120-33. 10.1016/j.molcel.2011.09.007 PubMed 21981923.
Backbone
  Vector backbone: Unknown
  Vector type: Mammalian Expression
Growth in bacteria
  Bacterial resistance: Kanamycin, 50 μg/mL
  Growth temperature: 37°C
  Growth strain: DH5alpha
  Copy number: High Copy
Gene/Insert
  Gene/Insert name: HsTAB182 (alt name: HsTAB182 cloned from Kazusa clone: KIAA1741)
  Species: H. sapiens (human)
  Mutation: 2 silent mutations compared to the sequence given by NCBI: NM_033396.2
  Entrez Gene: TNKS1BP1 (a.k.a. TAB182, FLJ45975, KIAA1741)
  Cloning method: Unknown
Terms and licenses: Academic/Nonprofit Terms; Industry Terms: Not Available to Industry
Depositor comments: Plasmids from this collection were made available to the research community and donated after the lab closed. Please note that the sequence provided by the depositing laboratory may be theoretical/predicted or based on Sanger sequencing results. There may be discrepancies between sequencing results obtained by Addgene and the depositor sequence. If an Addgene verified sequence is not available, please contact before placing your order to request that our lab fully sequence the plasmid.
How to cite: pLNHA-C1-HsTAB182_K was a gift from Elisa Izaurralde (Addgene plasmid # 146774 ; http://n2t.net/addgene:146774 ; RRID:Addgene_146774)
